>Addgene plasmid #154571 | pEPYC0CM0414 | addgene full sequence | sequence record 326563 | Addgene NGS Result
CAACCGAGCGTTCTGAACAAATCCAGATGGAGTTCTGAGGTCATTACTGGATCTATCAACAGGAGTCCAA
GCGAGCTCGATATCAAATTACGCCCCGCCCTGCCACTCATCGCAGTACTGTTGTAATTCATTAAGCATTC
TGCCGACATGGAAGCCATCACAAACGGCATGATGAACCTGAATCGCCAGCGGCATCAGCACCTTGTCGCC
TTGCGTATAATATTTGCCCATGGTGAAAACGGGGGCGAAGAAGTTGTCCATATTGGCCACGTTTAAATCA
AAACTGGTGAAACTCACCCAGGGATTGGCTGAGACGAAAAACATATTCTCAATAAACCCTTTAGGGAAAT
AGGCCAGGTTTTCACCGTAACACGCCACATCTTGCGAATATATGTGTAGAAACTGCCGGAAATCGTCGTG
GTATTCACTCCAGAGCGATGAAAACGTTTCAGTTTGCTCATGGAAAACGGTGTAACAAGGGTGAACACTA
TCCCATATCACCAGCTCACCGTCTTTCATTGCCATACGAAATTCCGGATGAGCATTCATCAGGCGGGCAA
GAATGTGAATAAAGGCCGGATAAAACTTGTGCTTATTTTTCTTTACGGTCTTTAAAAAGGCCGTAATATC
CAGCTGAACGGTCTGGTTATAGGTACATTGAGCAACTGACTGAAATGCCTCAAAATGTTCTTTACGATGC
CATTGGGATATATCAACGGTGGTATATCCAGTGATTTTTTTCTCCATTTTAGCTTCCTTAGCTCCTGAAA
ATCTCGATAACTCAAAAAATACGCCCGGTAGTGATCTTATTTCATTATGGTGAAAGTTGGAACCTCTTAC
GTGCCCGATCAACTCGAGTGCCACCTGACGTCTAAGAAACCATTATTATCATGACATTAACCTATAAAAA
TAGGCGTATCACGAGGCAGAATTTCAGATAAAAAAAATCCTTAGCTTTCGCTAAGGATGATTTCTGGAAT
TCGGTCTCAGGAGGGAGGCGTGTCGTTTTAGTGAGGAGCAAGTGGATGTAGGTCACGACCATCACTATCA
GCGATCTTGCCTGCCTTTTATGACCCCCGCCGATGACGCGGGAAGGAGGACCGATGCTGATTCTCTCTGC
CGACAGTGGTCCCAAAGGTTGTCTGCACCAACCATTATTGCGTCACATGTAGGCTATCAGCTTATGACGT
AAGCCATGACGTCTAGACCTCTACAAACTATATAAGGTTTTGCTATTCATTGAAAGCAGTAGTGACTGAT
TTGTATATATACTCGAGACCCTGCAGTCCGGCAAAAAAGGGCAAGGTGTCACCACCCTGCCCTTTTTCTT
TAAAACCGAAAAGATTACTTCGCGTTATGCAGGCTTCCTCGCTCACTGACTCGCTGCGCTCGGTCGTTCG
GCTGCGGCGAGCGGTATCAGCTCACTCAAAGGCGGTAATACGGTTATCCACAGAATCAGGGGATAACGCA
GGAAAGAACATGTGAGCAAAAGGCCAGCAAAAGGCCAGGAACCGTAAAAAGGCCGCGTTGCTGGCGTTTT
TCCACAGGCTCCGCCCCCCTGACGAGCATCACAAAAATCGACGCTCAAGTCAGAGGTGGCGAAACCCGAC
AGGACTATAAAGATACCAGGCGTTTCCCCCTGGAAGCTCCCTCGTGCGCTCTCCTGTTCCGACCCTGCCG
CTTACCGGATACCTGTCCGCCTTTCTCCCTTCGGGAAGCGTGGCGCTTTCTCATAGCTCACGCTGTAGGT
ATCTCAGTTCGGTGTAGGTCGTTCGCTCCAAGCTGGGCTGTGTGCACGAACCCCCCGTTCAGCCCGACCG
CTGCGCCTTATCCGGTAACTATCGTCTTGAGTCCAACCCGGTAAGACACGACTTATCGCCACTGGCAGCA
GCCACTGGTAACAGGATTAGCAGAGCGAGGTATGTAGGCGGTGCTACAGAGTTCTTGAAGTGGTGGCCTA
ACTACGGCTACACTAGAAGAACAGTATTTGGTATCTGCGCTCTGCTGAAGCCAGTTACCTTCGGAAAAAG
AGTTGGTAGCTCTTGATCCGGCAAACAAACCACCGCTGGTAGCGGTGGTTTTTTTGTTTGCAAGCAGCAG
ATTACGCGCAGAAAAAAAGGATCTCAAGAAGATCCTTTGATCTTTTCTACGGGGTCTGACGCTCAGTGGA
ACGAAAACTCACGTTAAGGGATTTTGGTCATGAGATTATCAAAAAGGATCTTCACCTAGATCCTTTTAAA
TTAAAAATGAAGTTTTAAATCAATCTAAAGTATATATGAGTAAACTTGGTCTGACAGCTCGAGGCTTGGA
TTCTCACCAATAAAAAACGCCCGGCGG
Features (pLannotate 1.2.2; 7 found; start..end, strand, type, name):
     91..747     -  CDS            cat: CAT_ECOLX - Experimental evidence at protein level: Swiss-Prot protein existence level 1. This enzyme is an effector of chloramphenicol resistance in bacteria. From Escherichia coli. This protein is used as a marker in many commonly used cloning vectors, such as pACYC184.
    748..845     -  promoter       cat promoter: promoter of the E. coli cat gene encoding chloramphenicol acetyltransferase
    931..974     -  terminator     bacterial terminator: putative bacterial transcription terminator
   1112..1137    +  promoter       CaMV 35S promoter (fragment): strong constitutive promoter from cauliflower mosaic virus
   1287..1344    +  terminator     his operon terminator: This putative transcriptin terminator from the E. coli his operon has a 2-bp deletion introduced during synthesis. Its efficiency has not been determined.
   1539..2127    -  rep_origin     ori: high-copy-number ColE1/pMB1/pBR322/pUC origin of replication
   2310..67      -  terminator     lambda t0 terminator (across the origin): transcription terminator from phage lambda
