[The description below was written by a language model from this plasmid's Addgene catalogue record and pLannotate feature annotations shown in this document.]
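Description:
pEPYC0CM0414 is a small (about 2.3 kb) Phytobricks Level 0 part plasmid built in the pUAP1 universal acceptor backbone, a synthetic-biology vector used to domesticate standard parts for Golden Gate/MoClo-style assembly of plant constructs. It is maintained in E. coli as a high-copy plasmid through a ColE1/pUC-type origin of replication. Selection is with chloramphenicol, conferred by the cat (chloramphenicol acetyltransferase) gene under its native promoter. The insert site is flanked by bacterial transcription terminators (a putative bacterial terminator upstream, a his operon terminator downstream, and a lambda t0 terminator near the resistance cassette). These terminators insulate the cloned part from read-through transcription originating in the backbone.

The payload is MinSyn_108, a fully synthetic sequence from a collection of rationally designed minimal synthetic promoters for plants. It was inserted using BpiI sites that were destroyed during cloning, as is typical when a part is captured in a universal acceptor. The only annotated element within the insert region is a short fragment (roughly 26 bp) matching the CaMV 35S promoter, which suggests that the design includes a 35S-derived segment. The record does not describe the rest of the part's composition, such as any cis-regulatory elements, nor its expression strength or specificity. The plasmid carries no coding sequence, reporter or plant selection marker and is not itself an expression vector. It serves as a reusable promoter module to be combined with other Level 0 parts, such as coding sequences and terminators, into transcriptional units for plant expression studies.
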