Addgene plasmid #154571: pEPYC0CM0414
Purpose: Phytobricks Level 0 part
Depositing lab: Nicola Patron. Depositing organization: Earlham Institute. Publication: Rational design of minimal synthetic promoters for plants. Cai YM, Kallam K, Tidd H, Gendarini G, Salzman A, Patron NJ. Nucleic Acids Res. 2020 Aug 28. pii: 5897334. doi: 10.1093/nar/gkaa682. PubMed 32856047.
Backbone
  Vector backbone: pUAP1
  Vector type: Synthetic Biology
Growth in bacteria
  Bacterial resistance: Chloramphenicol, 25 μg/mL
  Growth temperature: 37°C
  Growth strain: NEB Stable
  Copy number: High Copy
Gene/Insert
  Gene/Insert name: MinSyn_108
  Species: Synthetic
  Cloning method: Restriction Enzyme; 5′ cloning site BpiI (destroyed during cloning); 3′ cloning site BpiI (destroyed during cloning)
Terms and licenses: Academic/Nonprofit Terms; Industry Terms: Not Available to Industry
Depositor comments: Please visit https://www.biorxiv.org/content/10.1101/2020.05.14.095406v1 for bioRxiv preprint.
How to cite: pEPYC0CM0414 was a gift from Nicola Patron (Addgene plasmid # 154571 ; http://n2t.net/addgene:154571 ; RRID:Addgene_154571)
